Addgene plasmid #212670: pCW-CCND1-HA-puro
Purpose: Express tagged cyclin D1
Depositing lab: Yumi Konagaya & Tobias Meyer. Depositing organization: Cornell University. Publication: An intermediate Rb-E2F activity state safeguards proliferation commitment. Konagaya Y, Rosenthal D, Ratnayeke N, Fan Y, Meyer T. Nature. 2024 Jul;631(8020):424-431. doi: 10.1038/s41586-024-07554-2. Epub 2024 Jun 26. PubMed 38926571.
Backbone
  Vector backbone: pCW
  Vector type: Lentiviral
  Selectable markers: Puromycin
Growth in bacteria
  Bacterial resistance: Ampicillin, 100 μg/mL
  Growth temperature: 30°C
  Growth strain: NEB Stable
  Copy number: High Copy
Gene/Insert
  Gene/Insert name: CCND1
  Species: H. sapiens (human)
  Entrez Gene: CCND1 (a.k.a. BCL1, D11S287E, PRAD1, U21B31)
  Promoter: TRE
  Tag / fusion protein: HA (C terminal on insert)
  Cloning method: Gibson Cloning
Terms and licenses: Academic/Nonprofit Terms; Industry Terms: Not Available to Industry
How to cite: pCW-CCND1-HA-puro was a gift from Yumi Konagaya & Tobias Meyer (Addgene plasmid # 212670 ; http://n2t.net/addgene:212670 ; RRID:Addgene_212670)
