[The description below was written by a language model from this plasmid's Addgene catalogue record and pLannotate feature annotations shown in this document.]
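Description:
pCW-CCND1-HA-puro is an 8,548 nt lentiviral transfer plasmid built on the pCW backbone for doxycycline-inducible expression of human cyclin D1 (CCND1) carrying a C-terminal HA tag. In bacteria it is maintained through a high-copy ColE1/pUC-type origin and selected with ampicillin via the β-lactamase gene. The viral frame has a third-generation, self-inactivating layout. An RSV promoter drives a truncated HIV-1 5' LTR, followed by the Ψ packaging signal with a partial gag fragment, the Rev response element and the cPPT/CTS. The cassette ends in a WPRE and a ΔU3 3' LTR, followed by an SV40 poly(A) signal and SV40 origin. Packaging functions are not encoded on the plasmid and must be supplied in trans.

The payload is an all-in-one Tet-On system. A tight TRE promoter (seven tet operators upstream of a minimal CMV promoter) controls the CCND1 coding sequence. The HA tag is listed in the catalogue entry but is not separately annotated in the feature table. Downstream, a constitutive human PGK promoter drives puromycin N-acetyltransferase followed by the reverse tetracycline transactivator rtTA3, whose activation domain is annotated as VP16-derived repeats. The two reading frames sit close together behind the single promoter, which suggests co-expression from one transcript, although the linking element is not annotated. Transduced cells can therefore be selected with puromycin and already carry the transactivator, so adding doxycycline switches on cyclin D1-HA. Cyclin D1 is the regulatory partner of CDK4 that phosphorylates Rb family proteins and releases E2F at the G1/S transition. The stated purpose is simply expression of tagged cyclin D1, and the associated publication concerns Rb-E2F activity states and commitment to proliferation.
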