Features (pLannotate 1.2.2; 26 found; start..end, strand, type, name):
     41..158     +  misc_feature   cPPT/CTS: central polypurine tract and central termination sequence of HIV-1
    212..526     +  promoter       tight TRE promoter: Tet-responsive promoter PTight, consisting of seven tet operator sequences followed by the minimal CMV promoter
    549..1433    +  CDS            CCND1: CCND1_HUMAN - Also known as BCL1, PRAD1. Experimental evidence at protein level: Swiss-Prot protein existence level 1. Regulatory component of the cyclin D1-CDK4 (DC) complex that phosphorylates and inhibits members of the retinoblastoma (RB) protein family including RB1 and regulates the cell-cycle during G(1)/S transition. Phosphorylation of RB1 allows dissociation of the transcription factor E2F from the RB/E2F complex and the subsequent transcription of E2F target genes which are responsible for the progression through the G(1) phase. Hypophosphorylates RB1 in early G(1) phase. Cyclin D-CD
   1490..2000    +  promoter       hPGK promoter: human phosphoglycerate kinase 1 promoter
   2010..2606    +  CDS            PuroR (fragment): puromycin N-acetyltransferase; pac from Streptomyces; confers resistance to puromycin
   2661..3358    +  CDS            rtTA3 (fragment): reverse tetracycline transactivator 3 activates expression from Tet-responsive promoters in the presence of doxycycline
   3288..3398    +  CDS            VP48: 3 tandem repeats of the minimal activation domain of herpes simplex virus VP16 (Cheng et al., 2013)
   3434..3982    +  misc_feature   WPRE (fragment): woodchuck hepatitis virus posttranscriptional regulatory element
   4008..4079    +  CDS            nef (fragment): NEF_HV1Z2 - Experimental evidence at protein level: Swiss-Prot protein existence level 1. Extracellular Nef protein targets CD4(+) T-lymphocytes for apoptosis by interacting with CXCR4 surface receptors. From Human immunodeficiency virus type 1 group M subtype D (isolate Z2/CDC-Z34) (HIV-1).
   4081..4314    +  LTR            3' LTR (ΔU3): self-inactivating 3' long terminal repeat (LTR) from HIV-1
   4386..4507    +  polyA_signal   SV40 poly(A) signal: SV40 polyadenylation signal
   4547..4682    +  rep_origin     SV40 ori: SV40 origin of replication
   4690..4753    +  promoter       AmpR promoter: bla
   4754..5614    +  CDS            AmpR: β-lactamase; bla; confers resistance to ampicillin, carbenicillin, and related antibiotics
   5785..6373    +  rep_origin     ori: high-copy-number ColE1/pMB1/pBR322/pUC origin of replication
   6556..6648    +  CDS            lacI (fragment): lac repressor; lacI; The lac repressor binds to the lac operator to inhibit transcription in E. coli. This inhibition can be relieved by adding lactose or isopropyl-β-D-thiogalactopyranoside (IPTG).
   6661..6682    +  protein_bind   CAP binding site: CAP binding activates transcription in the presence of cAMP. E. coli catabolite activator protein
   6697..6727    +  promoter       lac promoter: promoter for the E. coli lac operon
   6735..6751    +  protein_bind   lac operator: The lac repressor binds to the lac operator to inhibit transcription in E. coli. This inhibition can be relieved by adding lactose or isopropyl-β-D-thiogalactopyranoside (IPTG). lac repressor encoded by lacI
   6796..6814    +  promoter       T3 promoter: promoter for bacteriophage T3 RNA polymerase
   6842..7068    +  promoter       RSV promoter: Rous sarcoma virus enhancer/promoter
   7069..7249    +  LTR            5' LTR (truncated): truncated 5' long terminal repeat (LTR) from HIV-1
   7296..7421    +  misc_feature   HIV-1 Ψ: packaging signal of human immunodeficiency virus type 1
   7405..7768    +  CDS            HIV-1 gag (fragment): gag protein from human immunodeficiency virus 1; gag
   7914..8147    +  misc_feature   RRE: The Rev response element (RRE) of HIV-1 allows for Rev-dependent mRNA export from the nucleus to the cytoplasm.
   8524..8548    +  CDS            Rev (fragment): human immunodeficiency virus 1 (HIV-1) Rev protein; rev; enhances nuclear export of unspliced and incompletely spliced viral mRNAs
>Addgene plasmid #212670 | pCW-CCND1-HA-puro | addgene full sequence | sequence record 420510 | Addgene NGS Result
AATTCTCGACCTCGAGACAAATGGCAGTATTCATCCACAATTTTAAAAGAAAAGGGGGGATTGGGGGGTA
CAGTGCAGGGGAAAGAATAGTAGACATAATAGCAACAGACATACAAACTAAAGAATTACAAAAACAAATT
ACAAAAATTCAAAATTTTCGGGTTTATTACAGGGACAGCAGAGATCCACTTTGGCCGCGAATCGATATGT
CGAGTTTACTCCCTATCAGTGATAGAGAACGTATGTCGAGTTTACTCCCTATCAGTGATAGAGAACGATG
TCGAGTTTACTCCCTATCAGTGATAGAGAACGTATGTCGAGTTTACTCCCTATCAGTGATAGAGAACGTA
TGTCGAGTTTACTCCCTATCAGTGATAGAGAACGTATGTCGAGTTTATCCCTATCAGTGATAGAGAACGT
ATGTCGAGTTTACTCCCTATCAGTGATAGAGAACGTATGTCGAGGTAGGCGTGTACGGTGGGAGGCCTAT
ATAAGCAGAGCTCGTTTAGTGAACCGTCAGATCGCCTGGAGAATTGGCTAGCGCCACCATGGAACACCAG
CTCCTGTGCTGCGAAGTGGAAACCATCCGCCGCGCGTACCCCGATGCCAACCTCCTCAACGACCGGGTGC
TGCGGGCCATGCTGAAGGCGGAGGAGACCTGCGCGCCCTCGGTGTCCTACTTCAAATGTGTGCAGAAGGA
GGTCCTGCCGTCCATGCGGAAGATCGTCGCCACCTGGATGCTGGAGGTCTGCGAGGAACAGAAGTGCGAG
GAGGAGGTCTTCCCGCTGGCCATGAACTACCTGGACCGCTTCCTGTCGCTGGAGCCCGTGAAAAAGAGCC
GCCTGCAGCTGCTGGGGGCCACTTGCATGTTCGTGGCCTCTAAGATGAAGGAGACCATCCCCCTGACGGC
CGAGAAGCTGTGCATCTACACCGACAACTCCATCCGGCCCGAGGAGCTGCTGCAAATGGAGCTGCTCCTG
GTGAACAAGCTCAAGTGGAACCTGGCCGCAATGACCCCGCACGATTTCATTGAACACTTCCTCTCCAAAA
TGCCAGAGGCGGAGGAGAACAAACAGATCATCCGCAAACACGCGCAGACCTTCGTTGCCCTCTGTGCCAC
AGATGTGAAGTTCATTTCCAATCCGCCCTCCATGGTGGCAGCGGGGAGCGTGGTGGCCGCAGTGCAAGGC
CTGAACCTGAGGAGCCCCAACAACTTCCTGTCCTACTACCGCCTCACACGCTTCCTCTCCAGAGTGATCA
AGTGTGACCCGGACTGCCTCCGGGCCTGCCAGGAGCAGATCGAAGCCCTGCTGGAGTCAAGCCTGCGCCA
GGCCCAGCAGAACATGGACCCCAAGGCCGCCGAGGAGGAGGAAGAGGAGGAGGAGGAGGTGGACCTGGCT
TGCACACCCACCGACGTGCGGGACGTGGACATCAGCGCTGGGGGATCCTATCCGTACGACGTACCAGACT
ACGCATGAGAATTCGATCCGGGGTTGGGGTTGCGCCTTTTCCAAGGCAGCCCTGGGTTTGCGCAGGGACG
CGGCTGCTCTGGGCGTGGTTCCGGGAAACGCAGCGGCGCCGACCCTGGGTCTCGCACATTCTTCACGTCC
GTTCGCAGCGTCACCCGGATCTTCGCCGCTACCCTTGTGGGCCCCCCGGCGACGCTTCCTGCTCCGCCCC
TAAGTCGGGAAGGTTCCTTGCGGTTCGCGGCGTGCCGGACGTGACAAACGGAAGCCGCACGTCTCACTAG
TACCCTCGCAGACGGACAGCGCCAGGGAGCAATGGCAGCGCGCCGACCGCGATGGGCTGTGGCCAATAGC
GGCTGCTCAGCAGGGCGCGCCGAGAGCAGCGGCCGGGAAGGGGCGGTGCGGGAGGCGGGGTGTGGGGCGG
TAGTGTGGGCCCTGTTCCTGCCCGCGCGGTGTTCCGCATTCTGCAAGCCTCCGGAGCGCACGTCGGCAGT
CGGCTCCCTCGTTGACCGAATCACCGACCTCTCTCCCCAGCAATTCACCATGACCGAGTACAAGCCCACG
GTGCGCCTCGCCACCCGCGACGACGTCCCCAGGGCCGTACGCACCCTCGCCGCCGCGTTCGCCGACTACC
CCGCCACGCGCCACACCGTCGATCCGGACCGCCACATCGAGCGGGTCACCGAGCTGCAAGAACTCTTCCT
CACGCGCGTCGGGCTCGACATCGGCAAGGTGTGGGTCGCGGACGACGGCGCCGCGGTGGCGGTCTGGACC
ACGCCGGAGAGCGTCGAAGCGGGGGCGGTGTTCGCCGAGATCGGCCCGCGCATGGCCGAGTTGAGCGGTT
CCCGGCTGGCCGCGCAGCAACAGATGGAAGGCCTCCTGGCGCCGCACCGGCCCAAGGAGCCCGCGTGGTT
CCTGGCCACCGTCGGCGTCTCGCCCGACCACCAGGGCAAGGGTCTGGGCAGCGCCGTCGTGCTCCCCGGA
GTGGAGGCGGCCGAGCGCGCCGGGGTGCCCGCCTTCCTGGAGACCTCCGCGCCCCGCAACCTCCCCTTCT
ACGAGCGGCTCGGCTTCACCGTCACCGCCGACGTCGAGGTGCCCGAAGGACCGCGCACCTGGTGCATGAC
CCGCAAGCCCGGTGCCGAAGGTAGAGGTTCTCTCCTCACTTGTGGTGATGTTGAAGAAAACCCTGGTCCA
ATGTCTAGACTGGACAAGAGCAAAGTCATAAACGGAGCTCTGGAATTACTCAATGGTGTCGGTATCGAAG
GCCTGACGACAAGGAAACTCGCTCAAAAGCTGGGAGTTGAGCAGCCTACCCTGTACTGGCACGTGAAGAA
CAAGCGGGCCCTGCTCGATGCCCTGCCAATCGAGATGCTGGACAGGCATCATACCCACTTCTGCCCCCTG
GAAGGCGAGTCATGGCAAGACTTTCTGCGGAACAACGCCAAGTCATACCGCTGTGCTCTCCTCTCACATC
GCGACGGGGCTAAAGTGCATCTCGGCACCCGCCCAACAGAGAAACAGTACGAAACCCTGGAAAATCAGCT
CGCGTTCCTGTGTCAGCAAGGCTTCTCCCTGGAGAACGCACTGTACGCTCTGTCCGCCGTGGGCCACTTT
ACACTGGGCTGCGTATTGGAGGAACAGGAGCATCAAGTAGCAAAAGAGGAAAGAGAGACACCTACCACCG
ATTCTATGCCCCCACTTCTGAGACAAGCAATTGAGCTGTTCGACCGGCAGGGAGCCGAACCTGCCTTCCT
TTTCGGCCTGGAACTAATCATATGTGGCCTGGAGAAACAGCTAAAGTGCGAAAGCGGCGGGCCGACCGAC
GCCCTTGACGATTTTGACTTAGACATGCTCCCAGCCGATGCCCTTGACGACTTTGACCTTGATATGCTGC
CTGCTGACGCTCTTGACGATTTTGACCTTGACATGCTCCCCGGGTAACTAAGTAAGGATCGATCCAAGAT
ATCGTATTCTTAACTATGTTGCTCCTTTTACGCTATGTGGATACGCTGCTTTAATGCCTTTGTATCATGC
TATTGCTTCCCGTATGGCTTTCATTTTCTCCTCCTTGTATAAATCCTGGTTGCTGTCTCTTTATGAGGAG
TTGTGGCCCGTTGTCAGGCAACGTGGCGTGGTGTGCACTGTGTTTGCTGACGCAACCCCCACTGGTTGGG
GCATTGCCACCACCTGTCAGCTCCTTTCCGGGACTTTCGCTTTCCCCCTCCCTATTGCCACGGCGGAACT
CATCGCCGCCTGCCTTGCCCGCTGCTGGACAGGGGCTCGGCTGTTGGGCACTGACAATTCCGTGGTGTTG
TCGGGGAAGCTGACGTCCTTTCCATGGCTGCTCGCCTGTGTTGCCACCTGGATTCTGCGCGGGACGTCCT
TCTGCTACGTCCCTTCGGCCCTCAATCCAGCGGACCTTCCTTCCCGCGGCCTGCTGCCGGCTCTGCGGCC
TCTTCCGCGTCTTCGCCTTCGCCCTCAGACGAGTCGGATCTCCCTTTGGGCCGCCTCCCCGCCTGTTTCG
CCTCGGCGTCCGGACTAGAGGTACCTTTAAGACCAATGACTTACAAGGCAGCTGTAGATCTTAGCCACTT
TTTAAAAGAAAAGGGGGGACTGGAAGGGCTAATTCACTCCCAACGAAGACAAGATCTGCTTTTTGCTTGT
ACTGGGTCTCTCTGGTTAGACCAGATCTGAGCCTGGGAGCTCTCTGGCTAACTAGGGAACCCACTGCTTA
AGCCTCAATAAAGCTTGCCTTGAGTGCTTCAAGTAGTGTGTGCCCGTCTGTTGTGTGACTCTGGTAACTA
GAGATCCCTCAGACCCTTTTAGTCAGTGTGGAAAATCTCTAGCAGTAGTAGTTCATGTCATCTTATTATT
CAGTATTTATAACTTGCAAAGAAATGAATATCAGAGAGTGAGAGGAACTTGTTTATTGCAGCTTATAATG
GTTACAAATAAAGCAATAGCATCACAAATTTCACAAATAAAGCATTTTTTTCACTGCATTCTAGTTGTGG
TTTGTCCAAACTCATCAATGTATCTTATCATGTCTGGCTCTAGCTATCCCGCCCCTAACTCCGCCCATCC
CGCCCCTAACTCCGCCCAGTTCCGCCCATTCTCCGCCCCATGGCTGACTAATTTTTTTTATTTATGCAGA
GGCCGAGGCCGCCTCGGCCTCTGAGCTATTCCAGAAGTAGTGAGGAGGCTTTTTTGGAGGCCTTTCAAAT
ATGTATCCGCTCATGAGACAATAACCCTGATAAATGCTTCAATAATATTGAAAAAGGAAGAGTATGAGTA
TTCAACATTTCCGTGTCGCCCTTATTCCCTTTTTTGCGGCATTTTGCCTTCCTGTTTTTGCTCACCCAGA
AACGCTGGTGAAAGTAAAAGATGCTGAAGATCAGTTGGGTGCACGAGTGGGTTACATCGAACTGGATCTC
AACAGCGGTAAGATCCTTGAGAGTTTTCGCCCCGAAGAACGTTTTCCAATGATGAGCACTTTTAAAGTTC
TGCTATGTGGCGCGGTATTATCCCGTATTGACGCCGGGCAAGAGCAACTCGGTCGCCGCATACACTATTC
TCAGAATGACTTGGTTGAGTACTCACCAGTCACAGAAAAGCATCTTACGGATGGCATGACAGTAAGAGAA
TTATGCAGTGCTGCCATAACCATGAGTGATAACACTGCGGCCAACTTACTTCTGACAACGATCGGAGGAC
CGAAGGAGCTAACCGCTTTTTTGCACAACATGGGGGATCATGTAACTCGCCTTGATCGTTGGGAACCGGA
GCTGAATGAAGCCATACCAAACGACGAGCGTGACACCACGATGCCTGTAGCAATGGCAACAACGTTGCGC
AAACTATTAACTGGCGAACTACTTACTCTAGCTTCCCGGCAACAATTAATAGACTGGATGGAGGCGGATA
AAGTTGCAGGACCACTTCTGCGCTCGGCCCTTCCGGCTGGCTGGTTTATTGCTGATAAATCTGGAGCCGG
TGAGCGTGGGTCTCGCGGTATCATTGCAGCACTGGGGCCAGATGGTAAGCCCTCCCGTATCGTAGTTATC
TACACGACGGGGAGTCAGGCAACTATGGATGAACGAAATAGACAGATCGCTGAGATAGGTGCCTCACTGA
TTAAGCATTGGTAACTGTCAGACCAAGTTTACTCATATATACTTTAGATTGATTTAAAACTTCATTTTTA
ATTTAAAAGGATCTAGGTGAAGATCCTTTTTGATAATCTCATGACCAAAATCCCTTAACGTGAGTTTTCG
TTCCACTGAGCGTCAGACCCCGTAGAAAAGATCAAAGGATCTTCTTGAGATCCTTTTTTTCTGCGCGTAA
TCTGCTGCTTGCAAACAAAAAAACCACCGCTACCAGCGGTGGTTTGTTTGCCGGATCAAGAGCTACCAAC
TCTTTTTCCGAAGGTAACTGGCTTCAGCAGAGCGCAGATACCAAATACTGTTCTTCTAGTGTAGCCGTAG
TTAGGCCACCACTTCAAGAACTCTGTAGCACCGCCTACATACCTCGCTCTGCTAATCCTGTTACCAGTGG
CTGCTGCCAGTGGCGATAAGTCGTGTCTTACCGGGTTGGACTCAAGACGATAGTTACCGGATAAGGCGCA
GCGGTCGGGCTGAACGGGGGGTTCGTGCACACAGCCCAGCTTGGAGCGAACGACCTACACCGAACTGAGA
TACCTACAGCGTGAGCTATGAGAAAGCGCCACGCTTCCCGAAGGGAGAAAGGCGGACAGGTATCCGGTAA
GCGGCAGGGTCGGAACAGGAGAGCGCACGAGGGAGCTTCCAGGGGGAAACGCCTGGTATCTTTATAGTCC
TGTCGGGTTTCGCCACCTCTGACTTGAGCGTCGATTTTTGTGATGCTCGTCAGGGGGGCGGAGCCTATGG
AAAAACGCCAGCAACGCGGCCTTTTTACGGTTCCTGGCCTTTTGCTGGCCTTTTGCTCACATGTTCTTTC
CTGCGTTATCCCCTGATTCTGTGGATAACCGTATTACCGCCTTTGAGTGAGCTGATACCGCTCGCCGCAG
CCGAACGACCGAGCGCAGCGAGTCAGTGAGCGAGGAAGCGGAAGAGCGCCCAATACGCAAACCGCCTCTC
CCCGCGCGTTGGCCGATTCATTAATGCAGCTGGCACGACAGGTTTCCCGACTGGAAAGCGGGCAGTGAGC
GCAACGCAATTAATGTGAGTTAGCTCACTCATTAGGCACCCCAGGCTTTACACTTTATGCTTCCGGCTCG
TATGTTGTGTGGAATTGTGAGCGGATAACAATTTCACACAGGAAACAGCTATGACCATGATTACGCCAAG
CGCGCAATTAACCCTCACTAAAGGGAACAAAAGCTGGAGCTGCAAGCTTAATGTAGTCTTATGCAATACT
CTTGTAGTCTTGCAACATGGTAACGATGAGTTAGCAACATGCCTTACAAGGAGAGAAAAAGCACCGTGCA
TGCCGATTGGTGGAAGTAAGGTGGTACGATCGTGCCTTATTAGGAAGGCAACAGACGGGTCTGACATGGA
TTGGACGAACCACTGAATTGCCGCATTGCAGAGATATTGTATTTAAGTGCCTAGCTCGATACATAAACGG
GTCTCTCTGGTTAGACCAGATCTGAGCCTGGGAGCTCTCTGGCTAACTAGGGAACCCACTGCTTAAGCCT
CAATAAAGCTTGCCTTGAGTGCTTCAAGTAGTGTGTGCCCGTCTGTTGTGTGACTCTGGTAACTAGAGAT
CCCTCAGACCCTTTTAGTCAGTGTGGAAAATCTCTAGCAGTGGCGCCCGAACAGGGACTTGAAAGCGAAA
GGGAAACCAGAGGAGCTCTCTCGACGCAGGACTCGGCTTGCTGAAGCGCGCACGGCAAGAGGCGAGGGGC
GGCGACTGGTGAGTACGCCAAAAATTTTGACTAGCGGAGGCTAGAAGGAGAGAGATGGGTGCGAGAGCGT
CAGTATTAAGCGGGGGAGAATTAGATCGCGATGGGAAAAAATTCGGTTAAGGCCAGGGGGAAAGAAAAAA
TATAAATTAAAACATATAGTATGGGCAAGCAGGGAGCTAGAACGATTCGCAGTTAATCCTGGCCTGTTAG
AAACATCAGAAGGCTGTAGACAAATACTGGGACAGCTACAACCATCCCTTCAGACAGGATCAGAAGAACT
TAGATCATTATATAATACAGTAGCAACCCTCTATTGTGTGCATCAAAGGATAGAGATAAAAGACACCAAG
GAAGCTTTAGACAAGATAGAGGAAGAGCAAAACAAAAGTAAGACCACCGCACAGCAAGCGGCCGCTGATC
TTCAGACCTGGAGGAGGAGATATGAGGGACAATTGGAGAAGTGAATTATATAAATATAAAGTAGTAAAAA
TTGAACCATTAGGAGTAGCACCCACCAAGGCAAAGAGAAGAGTGGTGCAGAGAGAAAAAAGAGCAGTGGG
AATAGGAGCTTTGTTCCTTGGGTTCTTGGGAGCAGCAGGAAGCACTATGGGCGCAGCGTCAATGACGCTG
ACGGTACAGGCCAGACAATTATTGTCTGGTATAGTGCAGCAGCAGAACAATTTGCTGAGGGCTATTGAGG
CGCAACAGCATCTGTTGCAACTCACAGTCTGGGGCATCAAGCAGCTCCAGGCAAGAATCCTGGCTGTGGA
AAGATACCTAAAGGATCAACAGCTCCTGGGGATTTGGGGTTGCTCTGGAAAACTCATTTGCACCACTGCT
GTGCCTTGGAATGCTAGTTGGAGTAATAAATCTCTGGAACAGATTTGGAATCACACGACCTGGATGGAGT
GGGACAGAGAAATTAACAATTACACAAGCTTAATACACTCCTTAATTGAAGAATCGCAAAACCAGCAAGA
AAAGAATGAACAAGAATTATTGGAATTAGATAAATGGGCAAGTTTGTGGAATTGGTTTAACATAACAAAT
TGGCTGTGGTATATAAAATTATTCATAATGATAGTAGGAGGCTTGGTAGGTTTAAGAATAGTTTTTGCTG
TACTTTCTATAGTGAATAGAGTTAGGCAGGGATATTCACCATTATCGTTTCAGACCCACCTCCCAACCCC
GAGGGGAC
